>Addgene plasmid #130878 | pAAV-DJ-N589X | addgene full sequence | sequence record 255547 | Addgene NGS Result
CGAGGTCGACGGTATCGGGGGAGCTCGCAGGGTCTCCATTTTGAAGCGGGAGGTTTGAACGCGCAGCCGC
CATGCCGGGGTTTTACGAGATTGTGATTAAGGTCCCCAGCGACCTTGACGAGCATCTGCCCGGCATTTCT
GACAGCTTTGTGAACTGGGTGGCCGAGAAGGAATGGGAGTTGCCGCCAGATTCTGACATGGATCTGAATC
TGATTGAGCAGGCACCCCTGACCGTGGCCGAGAAGCTGCAGCGCGACTTTCTGACGGAATGGCGCCGTGT
GAGTAAGGCCCCGGAGGCTCTTTTCTTTGTGCAATTTGAGAAGGGAGAGAGCTACTTCCACATGCACGTG
CTCGTGGAAACCACCGGGGTGAAATCCATGGTTTTGGGACGTTTCCTGAGTCAGATTCGCGAAAAACTGA
TTCAGAGAATTTACCGCGGGATCGAGCCGACTTTGCCAAACTGGTTCGCGGTCACAAAGACCAGAAATGG
CGCCGGAGGCGGGAACAAGGTGGTGGATGAGTGCTACATCCCCAATTACTTGCTCCCCAAAACCCAGCCT
GAGCTCCAGTGGGCGTGGACTAATATGGAACAGTATTTAAGCGCCTGTTTGAATCTCACGGAGCGTAAAC
GGTTGGTGGCGCAGCATCTGACGCACGTGTCGCAGACGCAGGAGCAGAACAAAGAGAATCAGAATCCCAA
TTCTGATGCGCCGGTGATCAGATCAAAAACTTCAGCCAGGTACATGGAGCTGGTCGGGTGGCTCGTGGAC
AAGGGGATTACCTCGGAGAAGCAGTGGATCCAGGAGGACCAGGCCTCATACATCTCCTTCAATGCGGCCT
CCAACTCGCGGTCCCAAATCAAGGCTGCCTTGGACAATGCGGGAAAGATTATGAGCCTGACTAAAACCGC
CCCCGACTACCTGGTGGGCCAGCAGCCCGTGGAGGACATTTCCAGCAATCGGATTTATAAAATTTTGGAA
CTAAACGGGTACGATCCCCAATATGCGGCTTCCGTCTTTCTGGGATGGGCCACGAAAAAGTTCGGCAAGA
GGAACACCATCTGGCTGTTTGGGCCTGCAACTACCGGGAAGACCAACATCGCGGAGGCCATAGCCCACAC
TGTGCCCTTCTACGGGTGCGTAAACTGGACCAATGAGAACTTTCCCTTCAACGACTGTGTCGACAAGATG
GTGATCTGGTGGGAGGAGGGGAAGATGACCGCCAAGGTCGTGGAGTCGGCCAAAGCCATTCTCGGAGGAA
GCAAGGTGCGCGTGGACCAGAAATGCAAGTCCTCGGCCCAGATAGACCCGACTCCCGTGATCGTCACCTC
CAACACCAACATGTGCGCCGTGATTGACGGGAACTCAACGACCTTCGAACACCAGCAGCCGTTGCAAGAC
CGGATGTTCAAATTTGAACTCACCCGCCGTCTGGATCATGACTTTGGGAAGGTCACCAAGCAGGAAGTCA
AAGACTTTTTCCGGTGGGCAAAGGATCACGTGGTTGAGGTGGAGCATGAATTCTACGTCAAAAAGGGTGG
AGCCAAGAAAAGACCCGCCCCCAGTGACGCAGATATAAGTGAGCCCAAACGGGTGCGCGAGTCAGTTGCG
CAGCCATCGACGTCAGACGCGGAAGCTTCGATCAACTACGCAGACAGGTACCAAAACAAATGTTCTCGTC
ACGTGGGCATGAATCTGATGCTGTTTCCCTGCAGACAATGCGAGAGAATGAATCAGAATTCAAATATCTG
CTTCACTCACGGACAGAAAGACTGTTTAGAGTGCTTTCCCGTGTCAGAATCTCAACCCGTTTCTGTCGTC
AAAAAGGCGTATCAGAAACTGTGCTACATTCATCATATCATGGGAAAGGTGCCAGACGCTTGCACTGCCT
GCGATCTGGTCAATGTGGATTTGGATGACTGCATCTTTGAACAATAAATGATTTAAATCAGGTATGGCTG
CCGATGGTTATCTTCCAGATTGGCTCGAGGACACTCTCTCTGAAGGAATAAGACAGTGGTGGAAGCTCAA
ACCTGGCCCACCACCACCAAAGCCCGCAGAGCGGCATAAGGACGACAGCAGGGGTCTTGTGCTTCCTGGG
TACAAGTACCTCGGACCCTTCAACGGACTCGACAAGGGAGAGCCGGTCAACGAGGCAGACGCCGCGGCCC
TCGAGCACGACAAAGCCTACGACCGGCAGCTCGACAGCGGAGACAACCCGTACCTCAAGTACAACCACGC
CGACGCCGAGTTCCAGGAGCGGCTCAAAGAAGATACGTCTTTTGGGGGCAACCTCGGGCGAGCAGTCTTC
CAGGCCAAAAAGAGGCTTCTTGAACCTCTTGGTCTGGTTGAGGAAGCGGCTAAGACGGCTCCTGGAAAGA
AGAGGCCTGTAGAGCACTCTCCTGTGGAGCCAGACTCCTCCTCGGGAACCGGAAAGGCGGGCCAGCAGCC
TGCAAGAAAAAGATTGAATTTTGGTCAGACTGGAGACGCAGACTCAGTCCCAGACCCTCAACCAATCGGA
GAACCTCCCGCAGCCCCCTCAGGTGTGGGATCTCTTACAATGGCTGCAGGCGGTGGCGCACCAATGGCAG
ACAATAACGAGGGCGCCGACGGAGTGGGTAATTCCTCGGGAAATTGGCATTGCGATTCCACATGGATGGG
CGACAGAGTCATCACCACCAGCACCCGAACCTGGGCCCTGCCCACCTACAACAACCACCTCTACAAGCAA
ATCTCCAACAGCACATCTGGAGGATCTTCAAATGACAACGCCTACTTCGGCTACAGCACCCCCTGGGGGT
ATTTTGACTTTAACAGATTCCACTGCCACTTTTCACCACGTGACTGGCAGCGACTCATCAACAACAACTG
GGGATTCCGGCCCAAGAGACTCAGCTTCAAGCTCTTCAACATCCAGGTCAAGGAGGTCACGCAGAATGAA
GGCACCAAGACCATCGCCAATAACCTCACCAGCACCATCCAGGTGTTTACGGACTCGGAGTACCAGCTGC
CGTACGTTCTCGGCTCTGCCCACCAGGGCTGCCTGCCTCCGTTCCCGGCGGACGTGTTCATGATTCCCCA
GTACGGCTACCTAACACTCAACAACGGTAGTCAGGCCGTGGGACGCTCCTCCTTCTACTGCCTGGAATAC
TTTCCTTCGCAGATGCTGAGAACCGGCAACAACTTCCAGTTTACTTACACCTTCGAGGACGTGCCTTTCC
ACAGCAGCTACGCCCACAGCCAGAGCTTGGACCGGCTGATGAATCCTCTGATTGACCAGTACCTGTACTA
CTTGTCTCGGACTCAAACAACAGGAGGCACGACAAATACGCAGACTCTGGGCTTCAGCCAAGGTGGGCCT
AATACAATGGCCAATCAGGCAAAGAACTGGCTGCCAGGACCCTGTTACCGCCAGCAGCGAGTATCAAAGA
CATCTGCGGATAACAACAACAGTGAATACTCGTGGACTGGAGCTACCAAGTACCACCTCAATGGCAGAGA
CTCTCTGGTGAATCCGGGCCCGGCCATGGCAAGCCACAAGGACGATGAAGAAAAGTTTTTTCCTCAGAGC
GGGGTTCTCATCTTTGGGAAGCAAGGCTCAGAGAAAACAAATGTGGACATTGAAAAGGTCATGATTACAG
ACGAAGAGGAAATCAGGACAACCAATCCCGTGGCTACGGAGCAGTATGGTTCTGTATCTACCAACCTCCA
GAGAGGCTAGAGACAAGCAGCTACCGCAGATGTCAACACACAAGGCGTTCTTCCAGGCATGGTCTGGCAG
GACAGAGATGTGTACCTTCAGGGGCCCATCTGGGCAAAGATTCCACACACGGACGGACATTTTCACCCCT
CTCCCCTCATGGGTGGATTCGGACTTAAACACCCTCCGCCTCAGATCCTGATCAAGAACACGCCTGTACC
TGCGGATCCTCCGACCACCTTCAACCAGTCAAAGCTGAACTCTTTCATCACCCAGTATTCTACTGGCCAA
GTCAGCGTGGAGATCGAGTGGGAGCTGCAGAAGGAAAACAGCAAGCGCTGGAACCCCGAGATCCAGTACA
CCTCCAACTACTACAAATCTACAAGTGTGGACTTTGCTGTTAATACAGAAGGCGTGTACTCTGAACCCCG
CCCCATTGGCACCCGTTACCTCACCCGTAATCTGTAATTGCCTGTTAATCAATAAACCGGTTGATTCGTT
TCAGTTGAACTTTGGTCTCTGCGAAGGGCGAATTCGTTTAAACCTGCAGGACTAGAGGTCCTGTATTAGA
GGTCACGTGAGTGTTTTGCGACATTTTGCGACACCATGTGGTCACGCTGGGTATTTAAGCCCGAGTGAGC
ACGCAGGGTCTCCATTTTGAAGCGGGAGGTTTGAACGCGCAGCCGCCAAGCCGAATTCTGCAGATATCCA
TCACACTGGCGGCCGCTCGACTAGAGCGGCCGCCACCGCGGTGGAGCTCCAGCTTTTGTTCCCTTTAGTG
AGGGTTAATTGCGCGCTTGGCGTAATCATGGTCATAGCTGTTTCCTGTGTGAAATTGTTATCCGCTCACA
ATTCCACACAACATACGAGCCGGAAGCATAAAGTGTAAAGCCTGGGGTGCCTAATGAGTGAGCTAACTCA
CATTAATTGCGTTGCGCTCACTGCCCGCTTTCCAGTCGGGAAACCTGTCGTGCCAGCTGCATTAATGAAT
CGGCCAACGCGCGGGGAGAGGCGGTTTGCGTATTGGGCGCTCTTCCGCTTCCTCGCTCACTGACTCGCTG
CGCTCGGTCGTTCGGCTGCGGCGAGCGGTATCAGCTCACTCAAAGGCGGTAATACGGTTATCCACAGAAT
CAGGGGATAACGCAGGAAAGAACATGTGAGCAAAAGGCCAGCAAAAGGCCAGGAACCGTAAAAAGGCCGC
GTTGCTGGCGTTTTTCCATAGGCTCCGCCCCCCTGACGAGCATCACAAAAATCGACGCTCAAGTCAGAGG
TGGCGAAACCCGACAGGACTATAAAGATACCAGGCGTTTCCCCCTGGAAGCTCCCTCGTGCGCTCTCCTG
TTCCGACCCTGCCGCTTACCGGATACCTGTCCGCCTTTCTCCCTTCGGGAAGCGTGGCGCTTTCTCATAG
CTCACGCTGTAGGTATCTCAGTTCGGTGTAGGTCGTTCGCTCCAAGCTGGGCTGTGTGCACGAACCCCCC
GTTCAGCCCGACCGCTGCGCCTTATCCGGTAACTATCGTCTTGAGTCCAACCCGGTAAGACACGACTTAT
CGCCACTGGCAGCAGCCACTGGTAACAGGATTAGCAGAGCGAGGTATGTAGGCGGTGCTACAGAGTTCTT
GAAGTGGTGGCCTAACTACGGCTACACTAGAAGAACAGTATTTGGTATCTGCGCTCTGCTGAAGCCAGTT
ACCTTCGGAAAAAGAGTTGGTAGCTCTTGATCCGGCAAACAAACCACCGCTGGTAGCGGTGGTTTTTTTG
TTTGCAAGCAGCAGATTACGCGCAGAAAAAAAGGATCTCAAGAAGATCCTTTGATCTTTTCTACGGGGTC
TGACGCTCAGTGGAACGAAAACTCACGTTAAGGGATTTTGGTCATGAGATTATCAAAAAGGATCTTCACC
TAGATCCTTTTAAATTAAAAATGAAGTTTTAAATCAATCTAAAGTATATATGAGTAAACTTGGTCTGACA
GTTACCAATGCTTAATCAGTGAGGCACCTATCTCAGCGATCTGTCTATTTCGTTCATCCATAGTTGCCTG
ACTCCCCGTCGTGTAGATAACTACGATACGGGAGGGCTTACCATCTGGCCCCAGTGCTGCAATGATACCG
CGAGACCCACGCTCACCGGCTCCAGATTTATCAGCAATAAACCAGCCAGCCGGAAGGGCCGAGCGCAGAA
GTGGTCCTGCAACTTTATCCGCCTCCATCCAGTCTATTAATTGTTGCCGGGAAGCTAGAGTAAGTAGTTC
GCCAGTTAATAGTTTGCGCAACGTTGTTGCCATTGCTACAGGCATCGTGGTGTCACGCTCGTCGTTTGGT
ATGGCTTCATTCAGCTCCGGTTCCCAACGATCAAGGCGAGTTACATGATCCCCCATGTTGTGCAAAAAAG
CGGTTAGCTCCTTCGGTCCTCCGATCGTTGTCAGAAGTAAGTTGGCCGCAGTGTTATCACTCATGGTTAT
GGCAGCACTGCATAATTCTCTTACTGTCATGCCATCCGTAAGATGCTTTTCTGTGACTGGTGAGTACTCA
ACCAAGTCATTCTGAGAATAGTGTATGCGGCGACCGAGTTGCTCTTGCCCGGCGTCAATACGGGATAATA
CCGCGCCACATAGCAGAACTTTAAAAGTGCTCATCATTGGAAAACGTTCTTCGGGGCGAAAACTCTCAAG
GATCTTACCGCTGTTGAGATCCAGTTCGATGTAACCCACTCGTGCACCCAACTGATCTTCAGCATCTTTT
ACTTTCACCAGCGTTTCTGGGTGAGCAAAAACAGGAAGGCAAAATGCCGCAAAAAAGGGAATAAGGGCGA
CACGGAAATGTTGAATACTCATACTCTTCCTTTTTCAATATTATTGAAGCATTTATCAGGGTTATTGTCT
CATGAGCGGATACATATTTGAATGTATTTAGAAAAATAAACAAATAGGGGTTCCGCGCACATTTCCCCGA
AAAGTGCCACCTAAATTGTAAGCGTTAATATTTTGTTAAAATTCGCGTTAAATTTTTGTTAAATCAGCTC
ATTTTTTAACCAATAGGCCGAAATCGGCAAAATCCCTTATAAATCAAAAGAATAGACCGAGATAGGGT
[37 nt withheld, positions 6789-6825]
AAAGAACGTGGACTCCAACGTCAAAGG
[49 nt withheld, positions 6853-6901]
T
[91 nt withheld, positions 6903-6993]
G
[124 nt withheld, positions 6995-7118]
CCCATTCGCCATTCAGGCTGCGCAACTGTTGGGAAGGGCGATCGGTGCGGGCCTCTTCGCTATTACGCCA
GCTGGCGAAAGGGGGATGTGCTGCAAGGCGATTAAGTTGGGTAACGCCAGGGTTTTCCCAGTCACGACGT
TGTAAAACGACGGCCAGTGAGCGCGCGTAATACGACTCACTATAGGGCGAATTGGGTACCGGGCCCCCCC
TCGAT
Features (pLannotate 1.2.2; 16 found; start..end, strand, type, name):
      1..17      -  misc_feature   MCS (fragment): pBluescript multiple cloning site
    744..1934    +  CDS            Rep52: REP52_AAV2S - Experimental evidence at protein level: Swiss-Prot protein existence level 1. Plays a critical role during packaging of viral DNA into empty capsids, where they are thought to be part of the packaging motor complex. The single stranded genomic DNA is packaged in a 3' to 5' direction and requires the association between viral DNA and Rep40. Regulates host PKA activity by interacting with host PRKX as a mechanism to interfere with helper virus propagation and to promote its own replication. From Adeno-associated virus 2 (isolate Srivastava/1982) (AAV-2).
   1954..4164    +  CDS            VP1: CAPSD_AAV2S - Experimental evidence at protein level: Swiss-Prot protein existence level 1. Capsid protein self-assembles to form an icosahedral capsid with a T=1 symmetry, about 22 nm in diameter, and consisting of 60 copies of three size variants of the capsid protein VP1, VP2 and VP3 which differ in their N-terminus. The capsid encapsulates the genomic ssDNA. Binds to host cell heparan sulfate and uses host ITGA5-ITGB1 as coreceptor on the cell surface to provide virion attachment to target cell. This attachment induces virion internalization predominantly through clathrin-dependent endocyt
   4431..4459    -  misc_feature   MCS (fragment): pBluescript multiple cloning site
   4472..4490    -  promoter       T3 promoter: promoter for bacteriophage T3 RNA polymerase
   4535..4551    -  protein_bind   lac operator: The lac repressor binds to the lac operator to inhibit transcription in E. coli. This inhibition can be relieved by adding lactose or isopropyl-β-D-thiogalactopyranoside (IPTG). lac repressor encoded by lacI
   4559..4589    -  promoter       lac promoter: promoter for the E. coli lac operon
   4604..4625    -  protein_bind   CAP binding site: CAP binding activates transcription in the presence of cAMP. E. coli catabolite activator protein
   4638..4730    -  CDS            lacI (fragment): lac repressor; lacI; The lac repressor binds to the lac operator to inhibit transcription in E. coli. This inhibition can be relieved by adding lactose or isopropyl-β-D-thiogalactopyranoside (IPTG).
   4913..5501    -  rep_origin     ori: high-copy-number ColE1/pMB1/pBR322/pUC origin of replication
   5672..6532    -  CDS            AmpR: β-lactamase; bla; confers resistance to ampicillin, carbenicillin, and related antibiotics
   6533..6637    -  promoter       AmpR promoter: bla
   6690..7118    -  rep_origin     f1 ori (sequence partly withheld): f1 bacteriophage origin of replication; arrow indicates direction of (+) strand synthesis
   7123..7278    -  CDS            lacZα (fragment): LacZα fragment of β-galactosidase; lacZ fragment
   7286..7304    +  promoter       T7 promoter: promoter for bacteriophage T7 RNA polymerase
   7313..7332    -  misc_feature   MCS (fragment): pBluescript multiple cloning site
