[The description below was written by a language model from this plasmid's Addgene catalogue record and pLannotate feature annotations shown in this document.]
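Description:
pAAV-DJ-N589X is a 7.3 kb AAV rep/cap packaging (helper) plasmid that supplies a modified AAV-DJ capsid gene for recombinant AAV production in mammalian producer cells. The backbone is listed as unknown, but the feature annotation shows pBluescript-type elements: fragments of the pBluescript multiple cloning site flanked by T7 and T3 promoters, lac promoter/operator and lacZα remnants, an f1 origin, a high-copy ColE1/pUC origin for propagation in E. coli, and a β-lactamase gene for ampicillin selection. No inverted terminal repeats are annotated, which is consistent with a plasmid that provides viral functions in trans and is not itself packaged.

The viral segment carries an AAV2-derived rep region, of which only the Rep52 reading frame is called by the annotation. It is followed directly by the roughly 2.2 kb cap open reading frame, which is matched to AAV2 VP1 by homology but is catalogued as the AAV-DJ capsid. VP1, VP2 and VP3 are overlapping products of this gene and assemble into the 60-subunit icosahedral capsid. The record gives the promoter as unknown and none is annotated, so how rep and cap are driven is not stated.

The defining change is N589X, in which the asparagine 589 codon is replaced with a TAG amber stop codon. The original plasmid came from a commercial source, and the mutation was made in house by Gibson cloning. An amber codon at a chosen position is the usual means of incorporating an unnatural amino acid by suppressor tRNA/synthetase systems. This fits the associated publication on oligonucleotide-conjugated multifunctional AAVs, although the record does not describe the suppression components or the conjugation chemistry.
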