Addgene plasmid #130878: pAAV-DJ-N589X
Purpose: Encodes the AAV-DJ capsid with the N589 residue replaced with a TAG stop codon
Depositing lab: Prashant Mali. Depositing organization: University of California, San Diego (UCSD). Publication: Oligonucleotide conjugated multi-functional adeno-associated viruses. Katrekar D, Moreno AM, Chen G, Worlikar A, Mali P. Sci Rep. 2018 Feb 26;8(1):3589. doi: 10.1038/s41598-018-21742-x. PubMed 29483550.
Backbone
  Vector backbone: Unknown
  Backbone size w/o insert (bp): 5100
  Total vector size (bp): 7333
  Vector type: Mammalian Expression, AAV
Growth in bacteria
  Bacterial resistance: Ampicillin, 100 μg/mL
  Growth temperature: 37°C
  Growth strain: NEB Stable
  Copy number: Unknown
Gene/Insert
  Gene/Insert name: AAV-DJ cap N589X
  Species: AAV
  Insert size (bp): 2214
  Mutation: N589X
  Promoter: Unknown
  Cloning method: Gibson Cloning
  Sequencing primers: 5′ -
Resource information
  A portion of this plasmid was derived from a plasmid made by: Orignial plasmid was purchased from Vector Biolabs. However, the mutations have been introduced in house.
Terms and licenses: Academic/Nonprofit Terms; Industry Terms: Not Available to Industry
How to cite: pAAV-DJ-N589X was a gift from Prashant Mali (Addgene plasmid # 130878 ; http://n2t.net/addgene:130878 ; RRID:Addgene_130878)
