>Addgene plasmid #130878 | pAAV-DJ-N589X | depositor partial sequence | sequence record 250439 | AAV-DJ capsid
ATGGCTGCCGATGGTTATCTTCCAGATTGGCTCGAGGACACTCTCTCTGAAGGAATAAGACAGTGGTGGA
AGCTCAAACCTGGCCCACCACCACCAAAGCCCGCAGAGCGGCATAAGGACGACAGCAGGGGTCTTGTGCT
TCCTGGGTACAAGTACCTCGGACCCTTCAACGGACTCGACAAGGGAGAGCCGGTCAACGAGGCAGACGCC
GCGGCCCTCGAGCACGACAAAGCCTACGACCGGCAGCTCGACAGCGGAGACAACCCGTACCTCAAGTACA
ACCACGCCGACGCCGAGTTCCAGGAGCGGCTCAAAGAAGATACGTCTTTTGGGGGCAACCTCGGGCGAGC
AGTCTTCCAGGCCAAAAAGAGGCTTCTTGAACCTCTTGGTCTGGTTGAGGAAGCGGCTAAGACGGCTCCT
GGAAAGAAGAGGCCTGTAGAGCACTCTCCTGTGGAGCCAGACTCCTCCTCGGGAACCGGAAAGGCGGGCC
AGCAGCCTGCAAGAAAAAGATTGAATTTTGGTCAGACTGGAGACGCAGACTCAGTCCCAGACCCTCAACC
AATCGGAGAACCTCCCGCAGCCCCCTCAGGTGTGGGATCTCTTACAATGGCTGCAGGCGGTGGCGCACCA
ATGGCAGACAATAACGAGGGCGCCGACGGAGTGGGTAATTCCTCGGGAAATTGGCATTGCGATTCCACAT
GGATGGGCGACAGAGTCATCACCACCAGCACCCGAACCTGGGCCCTGCCCACCTACAACAACCACCTCTA
CAAGCAAATCTCCAACAGCACATCTGGAGGATCTTCAAATGACAACGCCTACTTCGGCTACAGCACCCCC
TGGGGGTATTTTGACTTTAACAGATTCCACTGCCACTTTTCACCACGTGACTGGCAGCGACTCATCAACA
ACAACTGGGGATTCCGGCCCAAGAGACTCAGCTTCAAGCTCTTCAACATCCAGGTCAAGGAGGTCACGCA
GAATGAAGGCACCAAGACCATCGCCAATAACCTCACCAGCACCATCCAGGTGTTTACGGACTCGGAGTAC
CAGCTGCCGTACGTTCTCGGCTCTGCCCACCAGGGCTGCCTGCCTCCGTTCCCGGCGGACGTGTTCATGA
TTCCCCAGTACGGCTACCTAACACTCAACAACGGTAGTCAGGCCGTGGGACGCTCCTCCTTCTACTGCCT
GGAATACTTTCCTTCGCAGATGCTGAGAACCGGCAACAACTTCCAGTTTACTTACACCTTCGAGGACGTG
CCTTTCCACAGCAGCTACGCCCACAGCCAGAGCTTGGACCGGCTGATGAATCCTCTGATTGACCAGTACC
TGTACTACTTGTCTCGGACTCAAACAACAGGAGGCACGACAAATACGCAGACTCTGGGCTTCAGCCAAGG
TGGGCCTAATACAATGGCCAATCAGGCAAAGAACTGGCTGCCAGGACCCTGTTACCGCCAGCAGCGAGTA
TCAAAGACATCTGCGGATAACAACAACAGTGAATACTCGTGGACTGGAGCTACCAAGTACCACCTCAATG
GCAGAGACTCTCTGGTGAATCCGGGCCCGGCCATGGCAAGCCACAAGGACGATGAAGAAAAGTTTTTTCC
TCAGAGCGGGGTTCTCATCTTTGGGAAGCAAGGCTCAGAGAAAACAAATGTGGACATTGAAAAGGTCATG
ATTACAGACGAAGAGGAAATCAGGACAACCAATCCCGTGGCTACGGAGCAGTATGGTTCTGTATCTACCA
ACCTCCAGAGAGGCTAGAGACAAGCAGCTACCGCAGATGTCAACACACAAGGCGTTCTTCCAGGCATGGT
CTGGCAGGACAGAGATGTGTACCTTCAGGGGCCCATCTGGGCAAAGATTCCACACACGGACGGACATTTT
CACCCCTCTCCCCTCATGGGTGGATTCGGACTTAAACACCCTCCGCCTCAGATCCTGATCAAGAACACGC
CTGTACCTGCGGATCCTCCGACCACCTTCAACCAGTCAAAGCTGAACTCTTTCATCACCCAGTATTCTAC
TGGCCAAGTCAGCGTGGAGATCGAGTGGGAGCTGCAGAAGGAAAACAGCAAGCGCTGGAACCCCGAGATC
CAGTACACCTCCAACTACTACAAATCTACAAGTGTGGACTTTGCTGTTAATACAGAAGGCGTGTACTCTG
AACCCCGCCCCATTGGCACCCGTTACCTCACCCGTAATCTGTAA
